>Addgene plasmid #195526 | pAAV-CaMKII-Ace-mNeon2 | addgene full sequence | sequence record 383169 | Addgene NGS Result
CCTGCAGGCAGCTGCGCGCTCGCTCGCTCACTGAGGCCGCCCGGGCGTCGGGCGACCTTTGGTCGCCCGG
CCTCAGTGAGCGAGCGAGCGCGCAGAGAGGGAGTGGCCAACTCCATCACTAGGGGTTCCTGCGGCCGCAC
GCGTTTAACATTATGGCCTTAGGTCACTTCATCTCCATGGGGTTCTTCTTCTGATTTTCTAGAAAATGAG
ATGGGGGTGCAGAGAGCTTCCTCAGTGACCTGCCCAGGGTCACATCAGAAATGTCAGAGCTAGAACTTGA
ACTCAGATTACTAATCTTAAATTCCATGCCTTGGGGGCATGCAAGTACGATATACAGAAGGAGTGAACTC
ATTAGGGCAGATGACCAATGAGTTTAGGAAAGAAGAGTCCAGGGCAGGGTACATCTACACCACCCGCCCA
GCCCTGGGTGAGTCCAGCCACGTTCACCTCATTATAGTTGCCTCTCTCCAGTCCTACCTTGACGGGAAGC
ACAAGCAGAAACTGGGACAGGAGCCCCAGGAGACCAAATCTTCATGGTCCCTCTGGGAGGATGGGTGGGG
AGAGCTGTGGCAGAGGCCTCAGGAGGGGCCCTGCTGCTCAGTGGTGACAGATAGGGGTGAGAAAGCAGAC
AGAGTCATTCCGTCAGCATTCTGGGTCTGTTTGGTACTTCTTCTCACGCTAAGGTGGCGGTGTGATATGC
ACAATGGCTAAAAAGCAGGGAGAGCTGGAAAGAAACAAGGACAGAGACAGAGGCCAAGTCAACCAGACCA
ATTCCCAGAGGAAGCAAAGAAACCATTACAGAGACTACAAGGGGGAAGGGAAGGAGAGATGAATTAGCTT
CCCCTGTAAACCTTAGAACCCAGCTGTTGCCAGGGCAACGGGGCAATACCTGTCTCTTCAGAGGAGATGA
AGTTGCCAGGGTAACTACATCCTGTCTTTCTCAAGGACCATCCCAGAATGTGGCACCCACTAGCCGTTAC
CATAGCAACTGCCTCTTTGCCCCACTTAATCCCATCCCGTCTGTTAAAAGGGCCCTATAGTTGGAGGTGG
GGGAGGTAGGAAGAGCGATGATCACTTGTGGACTAAGTTTGTTCGCATCCCCTTCTCCAACCCCCTCAGT
ACATCACCCTGGGGGAACAGGGTCCACTTGCTCCTGGGCCCACACAGTCCTGCAGTATTGTGTATATAAG
GCCAGGGCAAAGAGGAGCAGGTTTTAAAGTGAAAGGCAGGCAGGTGTTGGGGAGGCAGTTACCGGGGCAA
CGGGAACAGGGCGTTTCGGAGGTGGTTGCCATGGGGACCTGGATGCTGACGAAGGCTCGCGAGGCTGTGA
GCAGCCACAGTGCCCTGCTCAGAAGCCCCAAGCTCGTCAGTCAAGCCGGTTCTCCGTTTGCACTCAGGAG
CACGGGCAGGCGAGTGGCCCCTAGTTCTGGGGGCAGCTCTAGAGCGGTACCGCCACCATGGCTGACGTGG
AAACCGAGACCGGCATGATTGCACAGTGGATTGTCTTTGCTATTATGGCTGCTGCTGCTATTGCTTTTGG
AGTGGCTGTGCACTTTCGGCCTTCAGAGCTGAAGAGCGCATACTATATCAACATTGCCATCTGCACTATC
GCCGCTACCGCTTACTATGCAATGGCCGTGAACTACCAGGACCTGACAATGAATGGTGAAAGGCAGGTGG
TCTACGCAAGATATATTTCCTGGGTGCTGACCACACCACTGCTCCTGCTCGATCTCATCGTCATGACCAA
GATGGGCGGAGTGATGATTTCTTGGGTCATCGGCGCAGACATTTTCATGATCGTGTTTGGTATTCTGGGC
GCCTTCGAGGATGAACACAAGTTCAAATGGGTGTACTTTATCGCTGGATGTGTGATGCAGGCAGTCCTGA
CATACGGGATGTATAACGCCACTTGGAAAGACGATCTGAAGAAAAGCCCCGAGTACCATAGCTCCTATGT
CAGTCTGCTCGTCTTCCTGTCAATCCTCTGGGTGTTTTATCCTGTCGTGTGGGCTTTCGGGTCTGGTAGT
GGCGTGCTGTCCGTCGACAATGAGGCCATTCTCATGGGAATCCTGGATGTGCTCGCTAAGCCACTGTTTG
GAATGGGGTGCCTCATTGCCCATGAGACTATCTTCAAGTCCTACCCAGCGACACATGAGTTACACATCTT
TGGCTCCATCAACGGTGTGGACTTTGACATGGTGGGTCAGGGCACCGGCAATCCAAATGATGGTTATGAG
GAGTTAAACCTGAAGTCCACCAAGGGTGACCTCCAGTTCTCCCCCTGGATTCTGGTCCCTCATATCGGGT
ATGGCTTCCATCAGTACCTGCCCTACCCTGACGGGATGTCGCCTTTCCAGGCCGCCATGGTAGATGGCTC
CGGATACCAAGTCCATCGCACAATGCAGTTTGAAGATGGTGCCTCCCTTACTGTTAACTACCGCTACACC
TACGAGGGAAGCCACATCAAAGGAGAGGCCCAGGTGAAGGGGACTGGTTTCCCTGCTGACGGTCCTGTGA
TGACCAACTCGCTGACCGCTGCGGACTGGTGCAGGTCGAAGAAGACTTACCCCAACGACAAAACCATCAT
CAGTACCTTTAAGTGGAGTTACACCACTGGAAATGGCAAGCGCTACAGGAGCACTGCGCGGACCACCTAC
ACCTTTGCCAAGCCAATGGCGGCTAACTATCTGAAGAACCAGCCGATGTACGTGTTCCGTAAGACGGAGC
TCAAGCACTCCAAGACCGAGCTCAACTTCAAGGAGTGGCAAAAGGCCTTTACCGATGTGATGGGCATGGA
CGAGCTGTACAAGAAGAGCAGGATCACCAGCGAGGGCGAGTACATCCCCCTGGACCAGATCGACATCAAC
GTGTTCTGCTACGAGAACGAGGTGTAAAAGCTTATCGATAATCAACCTCTGGATTACAAAATTTGTGAAA
GATTGACTGGTATTCTTAACTATGTTGCTCCTTTTACGCTATGTGGATACGCTGCTTTAATGCCTTTGTA
TCATGCTATTGCTTCCCGTATGGCTTTCATTTTCTCCTCCTTGTATAAATCCTGGTTGCTGTCTCTTTAT
GAGGAGTTGTGGCCCGTTGTCAGGCAACGTGGCGTGGTGTGCACTGTGTTTGCTGACGCAACCCCCACTG
GTTGGGGCATTGCCACCACCTGTCAGCTCCTTTCCGGAACTTTCGCTTTCCCCCTCCCTATTGCCACGGC
GGAACTCATCGCCGCCTGCCTTGCCCGCTGCTGGACAGGGGCTCGGCTGTTGGGCACTGACAATTCCGTG
GTGTTGTCGGGGAAATCATCGTCCTTTCCTTGGCTGCTCGCCTATGTTGCCACCTGGATTCTGCGCGGGA
CGTCCTTCTGCTACGTCCCTTCGGCCCTCAATCCAGCGGACCTTCCTTCCCGCGGCCTGCTGCCGGCTCT
GCGGCCTCTTCCGCGTCTTCGCCTTCGCCCTCAGACGAGTCGGATCTCCCTTTGGGCCGCCTCCCCGCAT
CGATACCGAGCGCTGCTCGAGAGATCTACGGGTGGCATCCCTGTGACCCCTCCCCAGTGCCTCTCCTGGC
CCTGGAAGTTGCCACTCCAGTGCCCACCAGCCTTGTCCTAATAAAATTAAGTTGCATCATTTTGTCTGAC
TAGGTGTCCTTCTATAATATTATGGGGTGGAGGGGGGTGGTATGGAGCAAGGGGCAAGTTGGGAAGACAA
CCTGTAGGGCCTGCGGGGTCTATTGGGAACCAAGCTGGAGTGCAGTGGCACAATCTTGGCTCACTGCAAT
CTCCGCCTCCTGGGTTCAAGCGATTCTCCTGCCTCAGCCTCCCGAGTTGTTGGGATTCCAGGCATGCATG
ACCAGGCTCAGCTAATTTTTGTTTTTTTGGTAGAGACGGGGTTTCACCATATTGGCCAGGCTGGTCTCCA
ACTCCTAATCTCAGGTGATCTACCCACCTTGGCCTCCCAAATTGCTGGGATTACAGGCGTGAACCACTGC
TCCCTTCCCTGTCCTTCTGATTTTGTAGGTAACCACGTGCGGACCGAGCGGCCGCAGGAACCCCTAGTGA
TGGAGTTGGCCACTCCCTCTCTGCGCGCTCGCTCGCTCACTGAGGCCGGGCGACCAAAGGTCGCCCGACG
CCCGGGCTTTGCCCGGGCGGCCTCAGTGAGCGAGCGAGCGCGCAGCTGCCTGCAGGGGCGCCTGATGCGG
TATTTTCTCCTTACGCATCTGTGCGGTATTTCACACCGCATA
[95 nt withheld, positions 4243-4337]
T
[46 nt withheld, positions 4339-4384]
C
[141 nt withheld, positions 4386-4526]
CCTTTGACGTTGGAGTCCACGTTCTTT
[37 nt withheld, positions 4554-4590]
ACTCTATCTCGGGCTATTCTTTTGATTTATAAGGGATTTTGCCGATTTCGGTCTATTGGTTAAAAAATGA
GCTGATTTAACAAAAATTTAACGCGAATTTTAACAAAATATTAACGTTTACAATTTTATGGTGCACTCTC
AGTACAATCTGCTCTGATGCCGCATAGTTAAGCCAGCCCCGACACCCGCCAACACCCGCTGACGCGCCCT
GACGGGCTTGTCTGCTCCCGGCATCCGCTTACAGACAAGCTGTGACCGTCTCCGGGAGCTGCATGTGTCA
GAGGTTTTCACCGTCATCACCGAAACGCGCGAGACGAAAGGGCCTCGTGATACGCCTATTTTTATAGGTT
AATGTCATGATAATAATGGTTTCTTAGACGTCAGGTGGCACTTTTCGGGGAAATGTGCGCGGAACCCCTA
TTTGTTTATTTTTCTAAATACATTCAAATATGTATCCGCTCATGAGACAATAACCCTGATAAATGCTTCA
ATAATATTGAAAAAGGAAGAGTATGAGTATTCAACATTTCCGTGTCGCCCTTATTCCCTTTTTTGCGGCA
TTTTGCCTTCCTGTTTTTGCTCACCCAGAAACGCTGGTGAAAGTAAAAGATGCTGAAGATCAGTTGGGTG
CACGAGTGGGTTACATCGAACTGGATCTCAACAGCGGTAAGATCCTTGAGAGTTTTCGCCCCGAAGAACG
TTTTCCAATGATGAGCACTTTTAAAGTTCTGCTATGTGGCGCGGTATTATCCCGTATTGACGCCGGGCAA
GAGCAACTCGGTCGCCGCATACACTATTCTCAGAATGACTTGGTTGAGTACTCACCAGTCACAGAAAAGC
ATCTTACGGATGGCATGACAGTAAGAGAATTATGCAGTGCTGCCATAACCATGAGTGATAACACTGCGGC
CAACTTACTTCTGACAACGATCGGAGGACCGAAGGAGCTAACCGCTTTTTTGCACAACATGGGGGATCAT
GTAACTCGCCTTGATCGTTGGGAACCGGAGCTGAATGAAGCCATACCAAACGACGAGCGTGACACCACGA
TGCCTGTAGCAATGGCAACAACGTTGCGCAAACTATTAACTGGCGAACTACTTACTCTAGCTTCCCGGCA
ACAATTAATAGACTGGATGGAGGCGGATAAAGTTGCAGGACCACTTCTGCGCTCGGCCCTTCCGGCTGGC
TGGTTTATTGCTGATAAATCTGGAGCCGGTGAGCGTGGGTCTCGCGGTATCATTGCAGCACTGGGGCCAG
ATGGTAAGCCCTCCCGTATCGTAGTTATCTACACGACGGGGAGTCAGGCAACTATGGATGAACGAAATAG
ACAGATCGCTGAGATAGGTGCCTCACTGATTAAGCATTGGTAACTGTCAGACCAAGTTTACTCATATATA
CTTTAGATTGATTTAAAACTTCATTTTTAATTTAAAAGGATCTAGGTGAAGATCCTTTTTGATAATCTCA
TGACCAAAATCCCTTAACGTGAGTTTTCGTTCCACTGAGCGTCAGACCCCGTAGAAAAGATCAAAGGATC
TTCTTGAGATCCTTTTTTTCTGCGCGTAATCTGCTGCTTGCAAACAAAAAAACCACCGCTACCAGCGGTG
GTTTGTTTGCCGGATCAAGAGCTACCAACTCTTTTTCCGAAGGTAACTGGCTTCAGCAGAGCGCAGATAC
CAAATACTGTTCTTCTAGTGTAGCCGTAGTTAGGCCACCACTTCAAGAACTCTGTAGCACCGCCTACATA
CCTCGCTCTGCTAATCCTGTTACCAGTGGCTGCTGCCAGTGGCGATAAGTCGTGTCTTACCGGGTTGGAC
TCAAGACGATAGTTACCGGATAAGGCGCAGCGGTCGGGCTGAACGGGGGGTTCGTGCACACAGCCCAGCT
TGGAGCGAACGACCTACACCGAACTGAGATACCTACAGCGTGAGCTATGAGAAAGCGCCACGCTTCCCGA
AGGGAGAAAGGCGGACAGGTATCCGGTAAGCGGCAGGGTCGGAACAGGAGAGCGCACGAGGGAGCTTCCA
GGGGGAAACGCCTGGTATCTTTATAGTCCTGTCGGGTTTCGCCACCTCTGACTTGAGCGTCGATTTTTGT
GATGCTCGTCAGGGGGGCGGAGCCTATGGAAAAACGCCAGCAACGCGGCCTTTTTACGGTTCCTGGCCTT
TTGCTGGCCTTTTGCTCACATGT
Features (pLannotate 1.2.2; 15 found; start..end, strand, type, name):
     12..39      +  repeat_region  AAV2 ITR (fragment): inverted terminal repeat of adeno-associated virus serotype 2 inverted
     68..95      +  repeat_region  AAV2 ITR (fragment): inverted terminal repeat of adeno-associated virus serotype 2 inverted
    149..1437    +  promoter       CaMKII promoter: promoter for the mouse calcium/calmodulin-dependent kinase II α subunit
   2139..2813    +  CDS            mNeonGreen: mNeonGreen is a basic (constitutively fluorescent) green/yellow fluorescent protein published in 2013, derived from Branchiostoma lanceolatum. It is reported to be a very rapidly-maturing monomer with moderate acid sensitivity.
   2814..2873    +  CDS            KCNJ2 (fragment): KCNJ2_HUMAN - Also known as IRK1. Experimental evidence at protein level: Swiss-Prot protein existence level 1. Probably participates in establishing action potential waveform and excitability of neuronal and muscle tissues. Inward rectifier potassium channels are characterized by a greater tendency to allow potassium to flow into the cell rather than out of it. Their voltage dependence is regulated by the concentration of extracellular potassium; as external potassium is raised, the voltage range of the channel opening shifts to more positive voltages. The inward rectification is mainly due t
   2910..3498    +  misc_feature   WPRE: woodchuck hepatitis virus posttranscriptional regulatory element
   3530..4006    +  polyA_signal   hGH poly(A) signal: human growth hormone polyadenylation signal
   4046..4186    +  repeat_region  AAV2 ITR: inverted terminal repeat of adeno-associated virus serotype 2 inverted
   4191..4242    -  misc_feature   bom (fragment): basis of mobility region from pBR322
   4261..4716    +  rep_origin     f1 ori (sequence partly withheld): f1 bacteriophage origin of replication; arrow indicates direction of (+) strand synthesis
   4717..4766    -  misc_feature   bom (fragment): basis of mobility region from pBR322
   4868..4903    -  CDS            rop (fragment): Rop protein, which maintains plasmids at low copy number; rop
   4998..5102    +  promoter       AmpR promoter: bla
   5103..5963    +  CDS            AmpR: β-lactamase; bla; confers resistance to ampicillin, carbenicillin, and related antibiotics
   6134..6722    +  rep_origin     ori: high-copy-number ColE1/pMB1/pBR322/pUC origin of replication
