[The description below was written by a language model from this plasmid's Addgene catalogue record and pLannotate feature annotations shown in this document.]
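Description:
pAAV-CaMKII-Ace-mNeon2 is an AAV transfer plasmid for mammalian expression, built on a pAAV-CaMKII backbone and carrying a genetically encoded voltage indicator. It is maintained in bacteria through a ColE1/pUC-type origin with ampicillin selection (AmpR, β-lactamase, under its own promoter). An f1 phage origin and short remnants of pBR322 bom and rop sequences are also present. The catalogue lists the plasmid as low copy and grown in a recombination-reduced strain, which is common practice for keeping the repetitive AAV inverted terminal repeats intact. In the sequenced record the downstream AAV2 ITR is annotated in full, while the upstream ITR is detected only as two short fragments. This may reflect the difficulty of sequencing or annotating this structured region, or a partial ITR.

Between the ITRs, the mouse CaMKIIα promoter drives the synthetic insert Ace-mNeon2, followed by a WPRE to enhance transcript stability and expression and a human growth hormone polyadenylation signal. The annotation identifies mNeonGreen and, directly after it, a short fragment of the Kir2.1 potassium channel (KCNJ2); such fragments are typically used as membrane-trafficking signals. The roughly 700 nt stretch between the promoter and mNeonGreen is unannotated and presumably encodes the Ace voltage-sensing portion of the fusion. The record notes that this version carries an 81S change and an SY linker relative to Ace-mNeon. The indicator is described as green fluorescent with negative response polarity. The construct can be packaged into recombinant AAV to deliver the sensor for optical voltage imaging in CaMKII promoter-active cells, typically excitatory neurons.
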