Addgene plasmid #195526: pAAV-CaMKII-Ace-mNeon2
Purpose: Green fluorescent, negative response-polarity voltage indicator under the control of CaMKII promoter
Depositing lab: Vincent Pieribone. Depositing organization: John B. Pierce Laboratory. Publication: Dual-polarity voltage imaging of the concurrent dynamics of multiple neuron types. Kannan M, Vasan G, Haziza S, Huang C, Chrapkiewicz R, Luo J, Cardin JA, Schnitzer MJ, Pieribone VA. Science. 2022 Nov 4;378(6619):eabm8797. doi: 10.1126/science.abm8797. Epub 2022 Nov 4. PubMed 36378956.
Backbone
  Vector backbone: pAAV-CaMKII
  Vector type: Mammalian Expression, AAV
Growth in bacteria
  Bacterial resistance: Ampicillin, 100 μg/mL
  Growth temperature: 37°C
  Growth strain: NEB Stable
  Copy number: Low Copy
Gene/Insert
  Gene/Insert name: Ace-mNeon2
  Species: Synthetic
  Mutation: Ace-mNeon 81S; SY linker
  Promoter: CaMKII
  Cloning method: Restriction Enzyme; 5′ cloning site KpnI (unknown if destroyed); 3′ cloning site HindIII (unknown if destroyed)
  Sequencing primers: 5′ ATGCTGACGAAGGCTCGCGA; 3′ GGCCACAACTCCTCATAAAGAGACAG
Terms and licenses: Academic/Nonprofit Terms; Industry Terms: Not Available to Industry
How to cite: pAAV-CaMKII-Ace-mNeon2 was a gift from Vincent Pieribone (Addgene plasmid # 195526 ; http://n2t.net/addgene:195526 ; RRID:Addgene_195526)
